>Addgene plasmid #18756 | 1352wUV2 F3bbs kan NNNTGGGCGk | depositor full sequence | sequence record 8852 | Author sequence
GAATTCCGGGCTTTACACTTTATGCTTCCGGCTCGCATTATGTGTCGACTTGTGAGCGGATAACAATTTC
ACACAGGAAACAGCTATGCCTCAACAGCAGCAAATGCAACCTCCCAATTCAAGTGCGGACAACAACCCTT
TGCAACAGCAATCATCACAAAATACCGTACCAAACGTCCTCAACCAAATTAACCAAATCTTTTCTCCAGA
GGAGCAACGCAGCTTATTACAAGAAGCCATCGAAACCTGCAAGAATTTTGAAAAAACACAATTGTAAGTC
TCGGCTCCAAGAAGGAGATATACCCATG
[240 nt withheld, positions 309-548]
GCCGTTACCGCTATTGCTGAAGGTCGTGCGGCCGCGGACTACAAGGATGACGACGACAAGTTCCGGACCG
GTTCCAAGACACCCCCCCATGGTACCCGCCCATATGCTTGCCCTGTCGAGTCCTGCGATCGCCGCTTTTC
TCGCTCGGATGAGCTTACCCGCCATATCCGCATCCATACCGGTCAGAAGCCCTTCCAGTGTCGAATCTGT
ATGCGTAACTTCAGTCGTAGTGACCACCTTACCACCCACATCCGCACCCACACAGGCGAGAAGCCTTTTG
CATGCGACATCTGCGGGTCTTCTGAGTGAGGATCCAAACGCCCGGCGGCAACCGAGCGTTCTGAACAAAT
CCAGATGGAGTTCTGAGGTCATTACTGGATCTATCAACAGGAGTCCAAGCGAGCTCTCGAACCCCAGAGT
CCCGCTCAGAAGAACTCGTCAAGAAGGCGATAGAAGGCGATGCGCTGCGAATCGGGAGCGGCGATACCGT
AAAGCACGAGGAAGCGGTCAGCCCATTCGCCGCCAAGCTCTTCAGCAATATCACGGGTAGCCAACGCTAT
GTCCTGATAGCGGTCCGCCACACCCAGCCGGCCACAGTCGATGAATCCAGAAAAGCGGCCATTTTCCACC
ATGATATTCGGCAAGCAGGCATCGCCATGGGTCACGACGAGATCCTCGCCGTCGGGCATGCGCGCCTTGA
GCCTGGCGAACAGTTCGGCTGGCGCGAGCCCCTGATGCTCTTCGTCCAGATCATCCTGATCGACAAGACC
GGCTTCCATCCGAGTACGTGCTCGCTCGATGCGATGTTTCGCTTGGTGGTCGAATGGGCAGGTAGCCGGA
TCAAGCGTATGCAGCCGCCGCATTGCATCAGCCATGATGGATACTTTCTCGGCAGGAGCAAGGTGAGATG
ACAGGAGATCCTGCCCCGGCACTTCGCCCAATAGCAGCCAGTCCCTTCCCGCTTCAGTGACAACGTCGAG
CACAGCTGCGCAAGGAACGCCCGTCGTGGCCAGCCACGATAGCCGCGCTGCCTCGTCCTGCAGTTCATTC
AGGGCACCGGACAGGTCGGTCTTGACAAAAAGAACCGGGCGCCCCTGCGCTGACAGCCGGAACACGGCGG
CATCAGAGCAGCCGATTGTCTGTTGTGCCCAGTCATAGCCGAATAGCCTCTCCACCCAAGCGGCCGGAGA
ACCTGCGTGCAATCCATCTTGTTCAATCATGCGAAACGATCCTCATCCTGTCTCTTGATCAGATCTTGAT
CCCCTGCGCCATCAGATCCTTGGCGGCAAGAAAGCCATCCAGTTTACTTTGCAGGGCTTCCCAACCTTAC
CAGAGGGCGCCCCAGCTGGCAATTCCGACGGATCCTAAGTAAGAAGACGACGGGTGAGAAATAATCTAGA
GACTAGAAAAAGGCCGACAAGTCCCGCTCCGCTGAAGATCCTGGCGTAATAGCGAAGAGGCCCGCACCGA
TCGCCCTTCCCAACAGTTGCGCAGCCTGAATGGCGAATGGG
[124 nt withheld, positions 2060-2183]
C
[91 nt withheld, positions 2185-2275]
A
[49 nt withheld, positions 2277-2325]
CCTTTGACGTTGGAGTCCACGTTCTTT
[37 nt withheld, positions 2353-2389]
ACCCTATCTCGGTCTATTCTTTTGATTTATAAGGGATTTTGCCGATTTCGGCCTATTGGTTAAAAAATGA
GCTGATTTAACAAAAATTTAACGCGAATTTTAACAAAATATTAACGCTTACAATTTAGGTGGCACTTTTC
GGGGAAATGTGCGCGGAACCCCTATTTGTTTATTTTTCTAAATACATTCAAATATGTATCCGCTCATGAG
ACAATAACCCTGATAAATGCTTCAATAATATTGAAAAAGGAAGAGTATGAGTATTCAACATTTCCGTGTC
GCCCTTATTCCCTTTTTTGCGGCATTTTGCCTTCCTGTTTTTGCTCACCCAGAAACGCTGGTGAAAGTAA
AAGATGCTGAAGATCAGTTGGGTGCACGAGTGGGTTACATCGAACTGGATCTCAACAGCGGTAAGATCCT
TGAGAGTTTTCGCCCCGAAGAACGTTTTCCAATGATGAGCACTTTTAAAGTTCTGCTATGTGGCGCGGTA
TTATCCCGTATTGACGCCGGGCAAGAGCAACTCGGTCGCCGCATACACTATTCTCAGAATGACTTGGTTG
AGTACTCACCAGTCACAGAAAAGCATCTTACGGATGGCATGACAGTAAGAGAATTATGCAGTGCTGCCAT
AACCATGAGTGATAACACTGCGGCCAACTTACTTCTGACAACGATCGGAGGACCGAAGGAGCTAACCGCT
TTTTTGCACAACATGGGGGATCATGTAACTCGCCTTGATCGTTGGGAACCGGAGCTGAATGAAGCCATAC
CAAACGACGAGCGTGACACCACGATGCCTGTAGCAATGGCAACAACGTTGCGCAAACTATTAACTGGCGA
ACTACTTACTCTAGCTTCCCGGCAACAATTAATAGACTGGATGGAGGCGGATAAAGTTGCAGGACCACTT
CTGCGCTCGGCCCTTCCGGCTGGCTGGTTTATTGCTGATAAATCTGGAGCCGGTGAGCGTGGGTCTCGCG
GTATCATTGCAGCACTGGGGCCAGATGGTAAGCCCTCCCGTATCGTAGTTATCTACACGACGGGGAGTCA
GGCAACTATGGATGAACGAAATAGACAGATCGCTGAGATAGGTGCCTCACTGATTAAGCATTGGTAACTG
TCAGACCAAGTTTACTCATATATACTTTAGATTGATTTAAAACTTCATTTTTAATTTAAAAGGATCTAGG
TGAAGATCCTTTTTGATAATCTCATGACCAAAATCCCTTAACGTGAGTTTTCGTTCCACTGAGCGTCAGA
CCCCGTAGAAAAGATCAAAGGATCTTCTTGAGATCCTTTTTTTCTGCGCGTAATCTGCTGCTTGCAAACA
AAAAAACCACCGCTACCAGCGGTGGTTTGTTTGCCGGATCAAGAGCTACCAACTCTTTTTCCGAAGGTAA
CTGGCTTCAGCAGAGCGCAGATACCAAATACTGTCCTTCTAGTGTAGCCGTAGTTAGGCCACCACTTCAA
GAACTCTGTAGCACCGCCTACATACCTCGCTCTGCTAATCCTGTTACCAGTGGCTGCTGCCAGTGGCGAT
AAGTCGTGTCTTACCGGGTTGGACTCAAGACGATAGTTACCGGATAAGGCGCAGCGGTCGGGCTGAACGG
GGGGTTCGTGCACACAGCCCAGCTTGGAGCGAACGACCTACACCGAACTGAGATACCTACAGCGTGAGCT
ATGAGAAAGCGCCACGCTTCCCGAAGGGAGAAAGGCGGACAGGTATCCGGTAAGCGGCAGGGTCGGAACA
GGAGAGCGCACGAGGGAGCTTCCAGGGGGAAACGCCTGGTATCTTTATAGTCCTGTCGGGTTTCGCCACC
TCTGACTTGAGCGTCGATTTTTGTGATGCTCGTCAGGGGGGCGGAGCCTATGGAAAAACGCCAGCAACGC
GGCCTTTTTACGGTTCCTGGCCTTTTGCTGGCCTTTTGCTCACATGTTCTTTCCTGCGTTATCCCCTGAT
TCTGTGGATAACCGTATTACCGCCTTTGAGTGAGCTGATACCGCTCGCCGCAGCCGAACGACCGAGCGCA
GCGAGTCAGTGAGCGAGGAAGCGGAAGAGCGCCTGATGCGGTATTTTCTCCTTACGCATCTGTGCGGTAT
TTCACACCGCATATGGTGCACTCTCAGTACAATCTGCTCTGATGCCGCATAGTTAAGCCAGTATACACTC
CGCTATCGCTACGTGACTGGGTCATGGCTGCGCCCCGACACCCGCCAACACCCGCTGACGCGCCCTGACG
GGCTTGTCTGCTCCCGGCATCCGCTTACAGACAAGCTGTGACCGTCTCCGGGAGCTGCATGTGTCAGAGG
TTTTCACCGTCATCACCGAAACGCGCGAGGCAGCTGCGGTAAAGCTCATCAGCGTGGTCGTGAAGCGATT
CACAGATGTCTGCCTGTTCATCCGCGTCCAGCTCGTTGAGTTTCTCCAGAAGCGTTAATGTCTGGCTTCT
GATAAAGCGGGCCATGTTAAGGGCGGTTTTTTCCTGTTTGGTCACTGATGCCTCCGTGTAAGGGGGATTT
CTGTTCATGGGGGTAATGATACCGATGAAACGAGAGAGGATGCTCACGATACGGGTTACTGATGATGAAC
ATGCCCGGTTACTGGAACGG
Features (pLannotate 1.2.2; 17 found; start..end, strand, type, name):
     12..35      +  promoter       lac UV5 promoter (fragment): E. coli lac promoter with an "up" mutation
     50..66      +  protein_bind   lac operator: The lac repressor binds to the lac operator to inhibit transcription in E. coli. This inhibition can be relieved by adding lactose or isopropyl-β-D-thiogalactopyranoside (IPTG). lac repressor encoded by lacI
    152..274     +  CDS            GAL11 (fragment): MED15_YEAST - Also known as ABE1 From Saccharomyces cerevisiae (strain ATCC 204508 / S288c) (Baker's yeast).
    306..575     +  CDS            RNAP ω (sequence partly withheld): DNA-directed RNA polymerase subunit omega; E. coli rpoZ; promotes RNA polymerase assembly
    585..608     +  CDS            3xFLAG (fragment): three tandem FLAG® epitope tags, followed by an enterokinase cleavage site
    645..816     +  CDS            ZFHD1 (DNA binding domain) (fragment): composite human DNA-binding domain composed of domains from the transcription factors Zif268 and Oct-1 (Pomerantz et al., 1995)
    864..943     -  terminator     lambda t0 terminator (fragment): transcription terminator from phage lambda
    977..1768    -  CDS            neo: KKA2_KLEPN - Also known as kan, nptII. Experimental evidence at protein level: Swiss-Prot protein existence level 1. Resistance to kanamycin, neomycin, paromomycin, ribostamycin, butirosin and gentamicin B. From Klebsiella pneumoniae.
   1800..1904    -  CDS            tnpA (fragment): TN5P_ECOLX - Also known as tnp. Experimental evidence at protein level: Swiss-Prot protein existence level 1. Mediates transposition of transposon Tn5 by a 'cut and paste' mechanism. First, the monomeric transposase binds the 19 bp inverted DNA repeats flanking the transposon. Then, dimerization of the DNA- bound transposase creates a synaptic DNA complex. After nicking of the first DNA strand, excision of the transposon proceeds through a series of intermediates. The transposase then mediates the insertion of the transposon at a new site by strand transfer. The activity of the wild- type tran
   1989..2055    +  CDS            lacZα (fragment): LacZα fragment of β-galactosidase; lacZ fragment
   2060..2488    +  rep_origin     f1 ori (sequence partly withheld): f1 bacteriophage origin of replication; arrow indicates direction of (+) strand synthesis
   2541..2645    +  promoter       AmpR promoter: bla
   2646..3506    +  CDS            AmpR: β-lactamase; bla; confers resistance to ampicillin, carbenicillin, and related antibiotics
   3677..4265    +  rep_origin     ori: high-copy-number ColE1/pMB1/pBR322/pUC origin of replication
   4451..4591    -  misc_feature   bom: basis of mobility region from pBR322
   4693..4884    -  CDS            rop: Rop protein, which maintains plasmids at low copy number; rop
   4925..4999    +  CDS            mbeC (fragment): MBEC_ECOLX - Experimental evidence at protein level: Swiss-Prot protein existence level 1. Required for efficient mobilization of ColE1 plasmid and is thus essential to promote the specific transfer of the plasmid during conjugation. Probably functions by inducing DNA bending, helping the MbeA relaxase to melt the DNA around the nic site and cleave the phosphodiester bond. Binds specifically double-stranded DNA (dsDNA) containing the ColE1 oriT but does not recognize the inverted repeat (IR). From Escherichia coli.
