[The description below was written by a language model from this plasmid's Addgene catalogue record and pLannotate feature annotations shown in this document.]
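Description:
1352wUV2 F3bbs kan NNNTGGGCGk is a bacterial expression plasmid on a ColE1-type backbone that serves as a scaffold for building zinc-finger libraries randomised in the third finger. It replicates from a ColE1/pMB1-family origin and is catalogued as high copy, although the feature table also detects rop and the bom region. An f1 origin is present as well. The backbone carries ampicillin resistance (β-lactamase with its own promoter), and the stuffer cassette adds kanamycin resistance, so the plasmid as supplied is selected with both drugs.

The expression unit is driven by a lacUV5 promoter fragment with a lac operator, so it is subject to lac repressor control and IPTG induction. Downstream, the annotation finds a short Gal11 fragment, the E. coli RNA polymerase ω subunit (rpoZ), a FLAG-type epitope fragment and a Zif268-like zinc-finger coding segment. This arrangement suggests an ω–zinc-finger fusion of the kind used in bacterial one-hybrid selections, where a finger array that binds its target site recruits RNA polymerase to a reporter. The record does not state this use explicitly.

The insert is described as three tandem zinc fingers of mouse origin. Fingers one and two are fixed "anchor" fingers specifying TGGGCGk, and the NNN in the name appears to mark the triplet to be read by finger three. A roughly 1.1 kb kanamycin cassette (neo with a lambda t0 terminator fragment, in reverse orientation) sits between two retained BbsI sites within finger three. BbsI digestion releases this cassette as a large, easily seen drop-out band, and the cut backbone then accepts finger-three library inserts. The associated publication concerns engineered zinc-finger nucleases for targeted gene inactivation in zebrafish.
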