Addgene plasmid #18756: 1352wUV2 F3bbs kan NNNTGGGCGk
Depositing lab: Scot Wolfe. Depositing organization: University of Massachusetts, Worcester. Publication: Targeted gene inactivation in zebrafish using engineered zinc-finger nucleases. Meng X, Noyes MB, Zhu LJ, Lawson ND, Wolfe SA. Nat Biotechnol. 2008 Jun . 26(6):695-701. 10.1038/nbt1398 PubMed 18500337.
Backbone
  Vector backbone: ColE1
  Backbone size w/o insert (bp): 3890
  Vector type: Bacterial Expression
Growth in bacteria
  Bacterial resistance: Ampicillin and Kanamycin, 100 & 50 μg/mL
  Growth temperature: 37°C
  Growth strain: DH5alpha
  Copy number: High Copy
Gene/Insert
  Gene/Insert name: 3 tandem zinc fingers
  Species: M. musculus (mouse)
  Insert size (bp): 1298
  Mutation: A Kan cassette (1090bp) is inserted between two bbsI sites in finger 3 of this construct. This cassette is here to provide a large drop out band when digested with BbsI. The digested backbone can then be used for building finger 3 libraries. Fingers one and two are anchor fingers which specify TGGGCGk.
  Cloning method: Restriction Enzyme; 5′ cloning site BbsI (not destroyed); 3′ cloning site BbsI (not destroyed)
  Sequencing primers: 5′ OMG5
Terms and licenses: Academic/Nonprofit Terms; Industry Terms: Not Available to Industry
How to cite: 1352wUV2 F3bbs kan NNNTGGGCGk was a gift from Scot Wolfe (Addgene plasmid # 18756 ; http://n2t.net/addgene:18756 ; RRID:Addgene_18756)
