>Addgene plasmid #18756 | 1352wUV2 F3bbs kan NNNTGGGCGk | addgene partial sequence | sequence record 24627 | M13-pUC-rev
CGATNCNTACGCAGCAATGCAACCTCCCAATTCAAGTGCGGACAACAACCCTTTGCAACAGCAATCATCA
CAAAATACCGTACCAAACGTCCTCAACCAAATTAACCAAATCTTTTCTCCAGAGGAGCAACGCAGCTTAT
TACAAGAAGCCATCGAAACCTGCAAGAATTTTGAAAAAACACAATTGTAAGTCTCGGCTCCAAGAAGGAG
ATATACCCATG
[240 nt withheld, positions 222-461]
GCCGTTACCGCTATTGCTGAAGGTCGTGCGGCCGCGGACTACAAGGATGACGACGACAAGTTCCGGACCG
GTTCCAAGACACCCCCCCATGGTACCCGCCCATATGCTTGCCCTGTCGAGTCCTGCGATCGCCGCTTTTC
TCGCTCGGATGAGCTTACCCGCCATATCCGCATCCATACCGGTCAGAAGCCCTTCCAGTGTCGAATCTGT
ATGCGTAACTTCAGTCNANGNGGACCACNTTTACCACCCANNTCNGCACCCAAANATGGCGAGAAGCCTT
TTGCATGCGACATCTGCGGGTCTTCTGAGTGAGGATCCAAACGCCCGGCGGCAN
